>Addgene plasmid #125399 | Lenti-(BB)-hPGK-KRAB-dCas9-P2A-BlastR rs4237150-guide4 | addgene full sequence | sequence record 251100 | Addgene NGS Result
GTTTTAGAGCTAGAAATAGCAAGTTAAAATAAGGCTAGTCCGTTATCAACTTGAAAAAGTGGCACCGAGT
CGGTGCTTTTTTGAATTCGCTAGCTAGGTCTTGAAAGGGGTTGGGGTTGCGCCTTTTCCAAGGCAGCCCT
GGGTTTGCGCAGGGACGCGGCTGCTCTGGGCGTGGTTCCGGGAAACGCAGCGGCGCCGACCCTGGGTCTC
GCACATTCTTCACGTCCGTTCGCAGCGTCACCCGGATCTTCGCCGCTACCCTTGTGGGCCCCCCGGCGAC
GCTTCCTGCTCCGCCCCTAAGTCGGGAAGGTTCCTTGCGGTTCGCGGCGTGCCGGACGTGACAAACGGAA
GCCGCACGTCTCACTAGTACCCTCGCAGACGGACAGCGCCAGGGAGCAATGGCAGCGCGCCGACCGCGAT
GGGCTGTGGCCAATAGCGGCTGCTCAGCAGGGCGCGCCGAGAGCAGCGGCCGGGAAGGGGCGGTGCGGGA
GGCGGGGTGTGGGGCGGTAGTGTGGGCCCTGTTCCTGCCCGCGCGGTGTTCCGCATTCTGCAAGCCTCCG
GAGCGCACGTCGGCAGTCGGCTCCCTCGTTGACCGAATCACCGACCTCTCTCCCCAGGACCGGTGATCCG
CCACCATGGATGCTAAGTCACTAACTGCCTGGTCCCGGACACTGGTGACCTTCAAGGATGTATTTGTGGA
CTTCACCAGGGAGGAGTGGAAGCTGCTGGACACTGCTCAGCAGATCGTGTACAGAAATGTGATGCTGGAG
AACTATAAGAACCTGGTTTCCTTGGGTTATCAGCTTACTAAGCCAGATGTGATCCTCCGGTTGGAGAAGG
GAGAAGAGCCCGGCGGTTCCGGCGGAGGGTCGATGGACAAGAAGTACAGCATCGGCCTGGCCATCGGCAC
CAACTCTGTCGGCTGGGCCGTGATCACCGACGAGTACAAGGTGCCCAGCAAGAAATTCAAGGTGCTGGGC
AACACCGACCGGCACAGCATCAAGAAGAACCTGATCGGCGCCCTGCTGTTCGACAGCGGAGAAACAGCCG
AGGCCACCCGGCTGAAGAGAACCGCCAGAAGAAGATACACCAGACGGAAGAACCGGATCTGCTATCTGCA
AGAGATCTTCAGCAACGAGATGGCCAAGGTGGACGACAGCTTCTTCCACAGACTGGAAGAGTCCTTCCTG
GTGGAAGAGGATAAGAAGCACGAGCGGCACCCCATCTTCGGCAACATCGTGGACGAGGTGGCCTACCACG
AGAAGTACCCCACCATCTACCACCTGAGAAAGAAACTGGTGGACAGCACCGACAAGGCCGACCTGCGGCT
GATCTATCTGGCCCTGGCCCACATGATCAAGTTCCGGGGCCACTTCCTGATCGAGGGCGACCTGAACCCC
GACAACAGCGACGTGGACAAGCTGTTCATCCAGCTGGTGCAGACCTACAACCAGCTGTTCGAGGAAAACC
CCATCAACGCCAGCGGCGTGGACGCCAAGGCCATCCTGTCTGCCAGACTGAGCAAGAGCAGACGGCTGGA
AAATCTGATCGCCCAGCTGCCCGGCGAGAAGAAGAATGGCCTGTTCGGCAACCTGATTGCCCTGAGCCTG
GGCCTGACCCCCAACTTCAAGAGCAACTTCGACCTGGCCGAGGATGCCAAACTGCAGCTGAGCAAGGACA
CCTACGACGACGACCTGGACAACCTGCTGGCCCAGATCGGCGACCAGTACGCCGACCTGTTTCTGGCCGC
CAAGAACCTGTCCGACGCCATCCTGCTGAGCGACATCCTGAGAGTGAACACCGAGATCACCAAGGCCCCC
CTGAGCGCCTCTATGATCAAGAGATACGACGAGCACCACCAGGACCTGACCCTGCTGAAAGCTCTCGTGC
GGCAGCAGCTGCCTGAGAAGTACAAAGAGATTTTCTTCGACCAGAGCAAGAACGGCTACGCCGGCTACAT
CGATGGCGGAGCCAGCCAGGAAGAGTTCTACAAGTTCATCAAGCCCATCCTGGAAAAGATGGACGGCACC
GAGGAACTGCTCGTGAAGCTGAACAGAGAGGACCTGCTGCGGAAGCAGCGGACCTTCGACAACGGCAGCA
TCCCCCACCAGATCCACCTGGGAGAGCTGCACGCCATTCTGCGGCGGCAGGAAGATTTTTACCCATTCCT
GAAGGACAACCGGGAAAAGATCGAGAAGATCCTGACCTTCCGCATCCCCTACTACGTGGGCCCTCTGGCC
AGGGGAAACAGCAGATTCGCCTGGATGACCAGAAAGAGCGAGGAAACCATCACCCCCTGGAACTTCGAGG
AAGTGGTGGACAAGGGCGCCAGCGCCCAGAGCTTCATCGAGCGGATGACCAACTTCGATAAGAACCTGCC
CAACGAGAAGGTGCTGCCCAAGCACAGCCTGCTGTACGAGTACTTCACCGTGTACAACGAGCTGACCAAA
GTGAAATACGTGACCGAGGGAATGAGAAAGCCCGCCTTCCTGAGCGGCGAGCAGAAAAAAGCCATCGTGG
ACCTGCTGTTCAAGACCAACCGGAAAGTGACCGTGAAGCAGCTGAAAGAGGACTACTTCAAGAAAATCGA
GTGCTTCGACTCCGTGGAAATCTCCGGCGTGGAAGATCGGTTCAACGCCTCCCTGGGCACATACCACGAT
CTGCTGAAAATTATCAAGGACAAGGACTTCCTGGACAATGAGGAAAACGAGGACATTCTGGAAGATATCG
TGCTGACCCTGACACTGTTTGAGGACAGAGAGATGATCGAGGAACGGCTGAAAACCTATGCCCACCTGTT
CGACGACAAAGTGATGAAGCAGCTGAAGCGGCGGAGATACACCGGCTGGGGCAGGCTGAGCCGGAAGCTG
ATCAACGGCATCCGGGACAAGCAGTCCGGCAAGACAATCCTGGATTTCCTGAAGTCCGACGGCTTCGCCA
ACAGAAACTTCATGCAGCTGATCCACGACGACAGCCTGACCTTTAAAGAGGACATCCAGAAAGCCCAGGT
GTCCGGCCAGGGCGATAGCCTGCACGAGCACATTGCCAATCTGGCCGGCAGCCCCGCCATTAAGAAGGGC
ATCCTGCAGACAGTGAAGGTGGTGGACGAGCTCGTGAAAGTGATGGGCCGGCACAAGCCCGAGAACATCG
TGATCGAAATGGCCAGAGAGAACCAGACCACCCAGAAGGGACAGAAGAACAGCCGCGAGAGAATGAAGCG
GATCGAAGAGGGCATCAAAGAGCTGGGCAGCCAGATCCTGAAAGAACACCCCGTGGAAAACACCCAGCTG
CAGAACGAGAAGCTGTACCTGTACTACCTGCAGAATGGGCGGGATATGTACGTGGACCAGGAACTGGACA
TCAACCGGCTGTCCGACTACGATGTGGACGCTATCGTGCCTCAGAGCTTTCTGAAGGACGACTCCATCGA
TAACAAAGTGCTGACTCGGAGCGACAAGAACCGGGGCAAGAGCGACAACGTGCCCTCCGAAGAGGTCGTG
AAGAAGATGAAGAACTACTGGCGCCAGCTGCTGAATGCCAAGCTGATTACCCAGAGGAAGTTCGACAATC
TGACCAAGGCCGAGAGAGGCGGCCTGAGCGAACTGGATAAGGCCGGCTTCATCAAGAGACAGCTGGTGGA
AACCCGGCAGATCACAAAGCACGTGGCACAGATCCTGGACTCCCGGATGAACACTAAGTACGACGAGAAC
GACAAACTGATCCGGGAAGTGAAAGTGATCACCCTGAAGTCCAAGCTGGTGTCCGATTTCCGGAAGGATT
TCCAGTTTTACAAAGTGCGCGAGATCAACAACTACCACCACGCCCACGACGCCTACCTGAACGCCGTCGT
GGGAACCGCCCTGATCAAAAAGTACCCTAAGCTGGAAAGCGAGTTCGTGTACGGCGACTACAAGGTGTAC
GACGTGCGGAAGATGATCGCCAAGAGCGAGCAGGAAATCGGCAAGGCTACCGCCAAGTACTTCTTCTACA
GCAACATCATGAACTTTTTCAAGACCGAGATTACCCTGGCCAACGGCGAGATCCGGAAGCGGCCTCTGAT
CGAGACAAACGGCGAAACAGGCGAGATCGTGTGGGATAAGGGCCGGGACTTTGCCACCGTGCGGAAAGTG
CTGTCTATGCCCCAAGTGAATATCGTGAAAAAGACCGAGGTGCAGACAGGCGGCTTCAGCAAAGAGTCTA
TCCTGCCCAAGAGGAACAGCGACAAGCTGATCGCCAGAAAGAAGGACTGGGACCCTAAGAAGTACGGCGG
CTTCGACAGCCCCACCGTGGCCTATTCTGTGCTGGTGGTGGCCAAAGTGGAAAAGGGCAAGTCCAAGAAA
CTGAAGAGTGTGAAAGAGCTGCTGGGGATCACCATCATGGAAAGAAGCAGCTTCGAGAAGAATCCCATCG
ACTTTCTGGAAGCCAAGGGCTACAAAGAAGTGAAAAAGGACCTGATCATCAAGCTGCCTAAGTACTCCCT
GTTCGAGCTGGAAAACGGCCGGAAGAGAATGCTGGCCTCTGCCGGCGAACTGCAGAAGGGAAACGAACTG
GCCCTGCCCTCCAAATATGTGAACTTCCTGTACCTGGCCAGCCACTATGAGAAGCTGAAGGGCTCCCCCG
AGGATAATGAGCAGAAACAGCTGTTTGTGGAACAGCACAAACACTACCTGGACGAGATCATCGAGCAGAT
CAGCGAGTTCTCCAAGAGAGTGATCCTGGCCGACGCTAATCTGGACAAGGTGCTGAGCGCCTACAACAAG
CACAGAGACAAGCCTATCAGAGAGCAGGCCGAGAATATCATCCACCTGTTTACCCTGACCAGTCTGGGAG
CCCCTGCCGCCTTCAAGTACTTTGACACCACCATCGACCGGAAGAGGTACACCAGCACCAAAGAGGTGCT
GGACGCCACCCTGATCCACCAGAGCATCACCGGCCTGTACGAGACACGGATCGACCTGTCTCAGCTGGGA
GGCGACGCCTATCCCTATGACGTGCCCGATTATGCCAGCCTGGGCAGCGGCTCCCCCAAGAAAAAACGCA
AGGTGGAAGATCCTAAGAAAAAGCGGAAAGTGGACGGCATTGGTAGTGGGAGCAACGGCAGCAGCGGGGA
TCCGGCCGCAACAAACTTCTCTCTGCTGAAACAAGCCGGAGATGTCGAAGAGAATCCTGGACCGATGGCC
AAGCCTTTGTCTCAAGAAGAATCCACCCTCATTGAAAGAGCAACGGCTACAATCAACAGCATCCCCATCT
CTGAAGACTACAGCGTCGCCAGCGCAGCTCTCTCTAGCGACGGCCGCATCTTCACTGGTGTCAATGTATA
TCATTTTACTGGGGGACCTTGTGCAGAACTCGTGGTGCTGGGCACTGCTGCTGCTGCGGCAGCTGGCAAC
CTGACTTGTATCGTCGCGATCGGAAATGAGAACAGGGGCATCTTGAGCCCCTGCGGACGGTGCCGACAGG
TGCTTCTCGATCTGCATCCTGGGATCAAAGCCATAGTGAAGGACAGTGATGGACAGCCGACGGCAGTTGG
GATTCGTGAATTGCTGCCCTCTGGTTATGTGTGGGAGGGCTAAGAATTCGATATCAAGCTTATCGGTAAT
CAACCTCTGGATTACAAAATTTGTGAAAGATTGACTGGTATTCTTAACTATGTTGCTCCTTTTACGCTAT
GTGGATACGCTGCTTTAATGCCTTTGTATCATGCTATTGCTTCCCGTATGGCTTTCATTTTCTCCTCCTT
GTATAAATCCTGGTTGCTGTCTCTTTATGAGGAGTTGTGGCCCGTTGTCAGGCAACGTGGCGTGGTGTGC
ACTGTGTTTGCTGACGCAACCCCCACTGGTTGGGGCATTGCCACCACCTGTCAGCTCCTTTCCGGGACTT
TCGCTTTCCCCCTCCCTATTGCCACGGCGGAACTCATCGCCGCCTGCCTTGCCCGCTGCTGGACAGGGGC
TCGGCTGTTGGGCACTGACAATTCCGTGGTGTTGTCGGGGAAATCATCGTCCTTTCCTTGGCTGCTCGCC
TGTGTTGCCACCTGGATTCTGCGCGGGACGTCCTTCTGCTACGTCCCTTCGGCCCTCAATCCAGCGGACC
TTCCTTCCCGCGGCCTGCTGCCGGCTCTGCGGCCTCTTCCGCGTCTTCGCCTTCGCCCTCAGACGAGTCG
GATCTCCCTTTGGGCCGCCTCCCCGCGTCGACTTTAAGACCAATGACTTACAAGGCAGCTGTAGATCTTA
GCCACTTTTTAAAAGAAAAGGGGGGACTGGAAGGGCTAATTCACTCCCAACGAAGACAAGATCTGCTTTT
TGCTTGTACTGGGTCTCTCTGGTTAGACCAGATCTGAGCCTGGGAGCTCTCTGGCTAACTAGGGAACCCA
CTGCTTAAGCCTCAATAAAGCTTGCCTTGAGTGCTTCAAGTAGTGTGTGCCCGTCTGTTGTGTGACTCTG
GTAACTAGAGATCCCTCAGACCCTTTTAGTCAGTGTGGAAAATCTCTAGCAGGGCCCGTTTAAACCCGCT
GATCAGCCTCGACTGTGCCTTCTAGTTGCCAGCCATCTGTTGTTTGCCCCTCCCCCGTGCCTTCCTTGAC
CCTGGAAGGTGCCACTCCCACTGTCCTTTCCTAATAAAATGAGGAAATTGCATCGCATTGTCTGAGTAGG
TGTCATTCTATTCTGGGGGGTGGGGTGGGGCAGGACAGCAAGGGGGAGGATTGGGAAGACAATAGCAGGC
ATGCTGGGGATGCGGTGGGCTCTATGGCTTCTGAGGCGGAAAGAACCAGCTGGGGCTCTAGGGGGTATCC
CC
[124 nt withheld, positions 6793-6916]
C
[91 nt withheld, positions 6918-7008]
A
[49 nt withheld, positions 7010-7058]
CCTTTGACGTTGGAGTCCACGTTCTTT
[37 nt withheld, positions 7086-7122]
ACCCTATCTCGGTCTATTCTTTTGATTTATAAGGGATTTTGCCGATTTCGGCCTATTGGTTAAAAAATGA
GCTGATTTAACAAAAATTTAACGCGAATTAATTCTGTGGAATGTGTGTCAGTTAGGGTGTGGAAAGTCCC
CAGGCTCCCCAGCAGGCAGAAGTATGCAAAGCATGCATCTCAATTAGTCAGCAACCAGGTGTGGAAAGTC
CCCAGGCTCCCCAGCAGGCAGAAGTATGCAAAGCATGCATCTCAATTAGTCAGCAACCATAGTCCCGCCC
CTAACTCCGCCCATCCCGCCCCTAACTCCGCCCAGTTCCGCCCATTCTCCGCCCCATGGCTGACTAATTT
TTTTTATTTATGCAGAGGCCGAGGCCGCCTCTGCCTCTGAGCTATTCCAGAAGTAGTGAGGAGGCTTTTT
TGGAGGCCTAGGCTTTTGCAAAAAGCTCCCGGGAGCTTGTATATCCATTTTCGGATCTGATCAGCACGTG
TTGACAATTAATCATCGGCATAGTATATCGGCATAGTATAATACGACAAGGTGAGGAACTAAACCATGGC
CAAGTTGACCAGTGCCGTTCCGGTGCTCACCGCGCGCGACGTCGCCGGAGCGGTCGAGTTCTGGACCGAC
CGGCTCGGGTTCTCCCGGGACTTCGTGGAGGACGACTTCGCCGGTGTGGTCCGGGACGACGTGACCCTGT
TCATCAGCGCGGTCCAGGACCAGGTGGTGCCGGACAACACCCTGGCCTGGGTGTGGGTGCGCGGCCTGGA
CGAGCTGTACGCCGAGTGGTCGGAGGTCGTGTCCACGAACTTCCGGGACGCCTCCGGGCCGGCCATGACC
GAGATCGGCGAGCAGCCGTGGGGGCGGGAGTTCGCCCTGCGCGACCCGGCCGGCAACTGCGTGCACTTCG
TGGCCGAGGAGCAGGACTGACACGTGCTACGAGATTTCGATTCCACCGCCGCCTTCTATGAAAGGTTGGG
CTTCGGAATCGTTTTCCGGGACGCCGGCTGGATGATCCTCCAGCGCGGGGATCTCATGCTGGAGTTCTTC
GCCCACCCCAACTTGTTTATTGCAGCTTATAATGGTTACAAATAAAGCAATAGCATCACAAATTTCACAA
ATAAAGCATTTTTTTCACTGCATTCTAGTTGTGGTTTGTCCAAACTCATCAATGTATCTTATCATGTCTG
TATACCGTCGACCTCTAGCTAGAGCTTGGCGTAATCATGGTCATAGCTGTTTCCTGTGTGAAATTGTTAT
CCGCTCACAATTCCACACAACATACGAGCCGGAAGCATAAAGTGTAAAGCCTGGGGTGCCTAATGAGTGA
GCTAACTCACATTAATTGCGTTGCGCTCACTGCCCGCTTTCCAGTCGGGAAACCTGTCGTGCCAGCTGCA
TTAATGAATCGGCCAACGCGCGGGGAGAGGCGGTTTGCGTATTGGGCGCTCTTCCGCTTCCTCGCTCACT
GACTCGCTGCGCTCGGTCGTTCGGCTGCGGCGAGCGGTATCAGCTCACTCAAAGGCGGTAATACGGTTAT
CCACAGAATCAGGGGATAACGCAGGAAAGAACATGTGAGCAAAAGGCCAGCAAAAGGCCAGGAACCGTAA
AAAGGCCGCGTTGCTGGCGTTTTTCCATAGGCTCCGCCCCCCTGACGAGCATCACAAAAATCGACGCTCA
AGTCAGAGGTGGCGAAACCCGACAGGACTATAAAGATACCAGGCGTTTCCCCCTGGAAGCTCCCTCGTGC
GCTCTCCTGTTCCGACCCTGCCGCTTACCGGATACCTGTCCGCCTTTCTCCCTTCGGGAAGCGTGGCGCT
TTCTCATAGCTCACGCTGTAGGTATCTCAGTTCGGTGTAGGTCGTTCGCTCCAAGCTGGGCTGTGTGCAC
GAACCCCCCGTTCAGCCCGACCGCTGCGCCTTATCCGGTAACTATCGTCTTGAGTCCAACCCGGTAAGAC
ACGACTTATCGCCACTGGCAGCAGCCACTGGTAACAGGATTAGCAGAGCGAGGTATGTAGGCGGTGCTAC
AGAGTTCTTGAAGTGGTGGCCTAACTACGGCTACACTAGAAGAACAGTATTTGGTATCTGCGCTCTGCTG
AAGCCAGTTACCTTCGGAAAAAGAGTTGGTAGCTCTTGATCCGGCAAACAAACCACCGCTGGTAGCGGTG
GTTTTTTTGTTTGCAAGCAGCAGATTACGCGCAGAAAAAAAGGATCTCAAGAAGATCCTTTGATCTTTTC
TACGGGGTCTGACGCTCAGTGGAACGAAAACTCACGTTAAGGGATTTTGGTCATGAGATTATCAAAAAGG
ATCTTCACCTAGATCCTTTTAAATTAAAAATGAAGTTTTAAATCAATCTAAAGTATATATGAGTAAACTT
GGTCTGACAGTTACCAATGCTTAATCAGTGAGGCACCTATCTCAGCGATCTGTCTATTTCGTTCATCCAT
AGTTGCCTGACTCCCCGTCGTGTAGATAACTACGATACGGGAGGGCTTACCATCTGGCCCCAGTGCTGCA
ATGATACCGCGAGACCCACGCTCACCGGCTCCAGATTTATCAGCAATAAACCAGCCAGCCGGAAGGGCCG
AGCGCAGAAGTGGTCCTGCAACTTTATCCGCCTCCATCCAGTCTATTAATTGTTGCCGGGAAGCTAGAGT
AAGTAGTTCGCCAGTTAATAGTTTGCGCAACGTTGTTGCCATTGCTACAGGCATCGTGGTGTCACGCTCG
TCGTTTGGTATGGCTTCATTCAGCTCCGGTTCCCAACGATCAAGGCGAGTTACATGATCCCCCATGTTGT
GCAAAAAAGCGGTTAGCTCCTTCGGTCCTCCGATCGTTGTCAGAAGTAAGTTGGCCGCAGTGTTATCACT
CATGGTTATGGCAGCACTGCATAATTCTCTTACTGTCATGCCATCCGTAAGATGCTTTTCTGTGACTGGT
GAGTACTCAACCAAGTCATTCTGAGAATAGTGTATGCGGCGACCGAGTTGCTCTTGCCCGGCGTCAATAC
GGGATAATACCGCGCCACATAGCAGAACTTTAAAAGTGCTCATCATTGGAAAACGTTCTTCGGGGCGAAA
ACTCTCAAGGATCTTACCGCTGTTGAGATCCAGTTCGATGTAACCCACTCGTGCACCCAACTGATCTTCA
GCATCTTTTACTTTCACCAGCGTTTCTGGGTGAGCAAAAACAGGAAGGCAAAATGCCGCAAAAAAGGGAA
TAAGGGCGACACGGAAATGTTGAATACTCATACTCTTCCTTTTTCAATATTATTGAAGCATTTATCAGGG
TTATTGTCTCATGAGCGGATACATATTTGAATGTATTTAGAAAAATAAACAAATAGGGGTTCCGCGCACA
TTTCCCCGAAAAGTGCCACCTGACGTCGACGGATCGGGAGATCTCCCGATCCCCTATGGTGCACTCTCAG
TACAATCTGCTCTGATGCCGCATAGTTAAGCCAGTATCTGCTCCCTGCTTGTGTGTTGGAGGTCGCTGAG
TAGTGCGCGAGCAAAATTTAAGCTACAACAAGGCAAGGCTTGACCGACAATTGCATGAAGAATCTGCTTA
GGGTTAGGCGTTTTGCGCTGCTTCGCGATGTACGGGCCAGATATACGCGTTGACATTGATTATTGACTAG
TTATTAATAGTAATCAATTACGGGGTCATTAGTTCATAGCCCATATATGGAGTTCCGCGTTACATAACTT
ACGGTAAATGGCCCGCCTGGCTGACCGCCCAACGACCCCCGCCCATTGACGTCAATAATGACGTATGTTC
CCATAGTAACGCCAATAGGGACTTTCCATTGACGTCAATGGGTGGAGTATTTACGGTAAACTGCCCACTT
GGCAGTACATCAAGTGTATCATATGCCAAGTACGCCCCCTATTGACGTCAATGACGGTAAATGGCCCGCC
TGGCATTATGCCCAGTACATGACCTTATGGGACTTTCCTACTTGGCAGTACATCTACGTATTAGTCATCG
CTATTACCATGGTGATGCGGTTTTGGCAGTACATCAATGGGCGTGGATAGCGGTTTGACTCACGGGGATT
TCCAAGTCTCCACCCCATTGACGTCAATGGGAGTTTGTTTTGGCACCAAAATCAACGGGACTTTCCAAAA
TGTCGTAACAACTCCGCCCCATTGACGCAAATGGGCGGTAGGCGTGTACGGTGGGAGGTCTATATAAGCA
GCGCGTTTTGCCTGTACTGGGTCTCTCTGGTTAGACCAGATCTGAGCCTGGGAGCTCTCTGGCTAACTAG
GGAACCCACTGCTTAAGCCTCAATAAAGCTTGCCTTGAGTGCTTCAAGTAGTGTGTGCCCGTCTGTTGTG
TGACTCTGGTAACTAGAGATCCCTCAGACCCTTTTAGTCAGTGTGGAAAATCTCTAGCAGTGGCGCCCGA
ACAGGGACTTGAAAGCGAAAGGGAAACCAGAGGAGCTCTCTCGACGCAGGACTCGGCTTGCTGAAGCGCG
CACGGCAAGAGGCGAGGGGCGGCGACTGGTGAGTACGCCAAAAATTTTGACTAGCGGAGGCTAGAAGGAG
AGAGATGGGTGCGAGAGCGTCAGTATTAAGCGGGGGAGAATTAGATCGCGATGGGAAAAAATTCGGTTAA
GGCCAGGGGGAAAGAAAAAATATAAATTAAAACATATAGTATGGGCAAGCAGGGAGCTAGAACGATTCGC
AGTTAATCCTGGCCTGTTAGAAACATCAGAAGGCTGTAGACAAATACTGGGACAGCTACAACCATCCCTT
CAGACAGGATCAGAAGAACTTAGATCATTATATAATACAGTAGCAACCCTCTATTGTGTGCATCAAAGGA
TAGAGATAAAAGACACCAAGGAAGCTTTAGACAAGATAGAGGAAGAGCAAAACAAAAGTAAGACCACCGC
ACAGCAAGCGGCCGCTGATCTTCAGACCTGGAGGAGGAGATATGAGGGACAATTGGAGAAGTGAATTATA
TAAATATAAAGTAGTAAAAATTGAACCATTAGGAGTAGCACCCACCAAGGCAAAGAGAAGAGTGGTGCAG
AGAGAAAAAAGAGCAGTGGGAATAGGAGCTTTGTTCCTTGGGTTCTTGGGAGCAGCAGGAAGCACTATGG
GCGCAGCGTCAATGACGCTGACGGTACAGGCCAGACAATTATTGTCTGGTATAGTGCAGCAGCAGAACAA
TTTGCTGAGGGCTATTGAGGCGCAACAGCATCTGTTGCAACTCACAGTCTGGGGCATCAAGCAGCTCCAG
GCAAGAATCCTGGCTGTGGAAAGATACCTAAAGGATCAACAGCTCCTGGGGATTTGGGGTTGCTCTGGAA
AACTCATTTGCACCACTGCTGTGCCTTGGAATGCTAGTTGGAGTAATAAATCTCTGGAACAGATTTGGAA
TCACACGACCTGGATGGAGTGGGACAGAGAAATTAACAATTACACAAGCTTAATACACTCCTTAATTGAA
GAATCGCAAAACCAGCAAGAAAAGAATGAACAAGAATTATTGGAATTAGATAAATGGGCAAGTTTGTGGA
ATTGGTTTAACATAACAAATTGGCTGTGGTATATAAAATTATTCATAATGATAGTAGGAGGCTTGGTAGG
TTTAAGAATAGTTTTTGCTGTACTTTCTATAGTGAATAGAGTTAGGCAGGGATATTCACCATTATCGTTT
CAGACCCACCTCCCAACCCCGAGGGGACCCGACAGGCCCGAAGGAATAGAAGAAGAAGGTGGAGAGAGAG
ACAGAGACAGATCCATTCGATTAGTGAACGGATCGGCACTGCGTGCGCCAATTCTGCAGACAAATGGCAG
TATTCATCCACAATTTTAAAAGAAAAGGGGGGATTGGGGGGTACAGTGCAGGGGAAAGAATAGTAGACAT
AATAGCAACAGACATACAAACTAAAGAATTACAAAAACAAATTACAAAAATTCAAAATTTTCGGGTTTAT
TACAGGGACAGCAGAGATCCAGTTTGGTTAATTAAGGTACCGAGGGCCTATTTCCCATGATTCCTTCATA
TTTGCATATACGATACAAGGCTGTTAGAGAGATAATTAGAATTAATTTGACTGTAAACACAAAGATATTA
GTACAAAATACGTGACGTAGAAAGTAATAATTTCTTGGGTAGTTTGCAGTTTTAAAATTATGTTTTAAAA
TGGACTATCATATGCTTACCGTAACTTGAAAGTATTTCGATTTCTTGGCTTTATATATCTTGTGGAAAGG
ACGAAACACCGAGATGAGTTATGACTCTAGA
Features (pLannotate 1.2.2; 34 found; start..end, strand, type, name):
      1..76      +  misc_RNA       gRNA scaffold: guide RNA scaffold for the Streptococcus pyogenes CRISPR/Cas9 system
    107..617     +  promoter       hPGK promoter: human phosphoglycerate kinase 1 promoter
    666..851     +  CDS            KRAB: Krüppel-associated box (KRAB) transcriptional repression domain from the human zinc finger protein ZNF10 (Margolin et al., 1994)
    873..4976    +  CDS            Cas9: Cas9 (Csn1) endonuclease from the Streptococcus pyogenes Type II CRISPR/Cas system generates RNA-guided double strand breaks in DNA
   5175..5573    +  CDS            BSD: blasticidin S deaminase; Aspergillus terreus BSD; confers resistance to blasticidin
   5574..5595    +  misc_feature   MCS (fragment): pBluescript multiple cloning site
   5598..6186    +  misc_feature   WPRE: woodchuck hepatitis virus posttranscriptional regulatory element
   6237..6256    +  misc_feature   cPPT/CTS (fragment): central polypurine tract and central termination sequence of HIV-1
   6258..6491    +  LTR            3' LTR (ΔU3): self-inactivating 3' long terminal repeat (LTR) from HIV-1
   6523..6747    +  polyA_signal   bGH poly(A) signal: bovine growth hormone polyadenylation signal
   6751..6772    +  promoter       SV40 promoter (fragment): SV40 enhancer and early promoter
   6793..7221    +  rep_origin     f1 ori (sequence partly withheld): f1 bacteriophage origin of replication; arrow indicates direction of (+) strand synthesis
   7235..7564    +  promoter       SV40 promoter: SV40 enhancer and early promoter
   7612..7659    +  promoter       EM7 promoter: synthetic bacterial promoter&nbsp
   7678..8052    +  CDS            BleoR: antibiotic-binding protein; Sh ble from Streptoalloteichus hindustanus; confers resistance to bleomycin, phleomycin, and Zeocin™
   8062..8187    +  CDS            ble (fragment): BLE_KLEPN - Experimental evidence at protein level: Swiss-Prot protein existence level 1. Binding protein with a strong affinity to the bleomycin family of antibiotics. Binds to CL990; an antimitotic-antibiotic compound. From Klebsiella pneumoniae.
   8182..8303    +  polyA_signal   SV40 poly(A) signal: SV40 polyadenylation signal
   8374..8396    -  protein_bind   lac operator (fragment): The lac repressor binds to the lac operator to inhibit transcription in E. coli. This inhibition can be relieved by adding lactose or isopropyl-β-D-thiogalactopyranoside (IPTG). lac repressor encoded by lacI
   8400..8430    -  promoter       lac promoter: promoter for the E. coli lac operon
   8445..8466    -  protein_bind   CAP binding site: CAP binding activates transcription in the presence of cAMP. E. coli catabolite activator protein
   8479..8571    -  CDS            lacI (fragment): lac repressor; lacI; The lac repressor binds to the lac operator to inhibit transcription in E. coli. This inhibition can be relieved by adding lactose or isopropyl-β-D-thiogalactopyranoside (IPTG).
   8754..9342    -  rep_origin     ori: high-copy-number ColE1/pMB1/pBR322/pUC origin of replication
   9513..10373   -  CDS            AmpR: β-lactamase; bla; confers resistance to ampicillin, carbenicillin, and related antibiotics
  10374..10478   -  promoter       AmpR promoter: bla
  10537..10589   -  misc_feature   bom (fragment): basis of mobility region from pBR322
  10744..11123   +  enhancer       CMV enhancer: human cytomegalovirus immediate early enhancer
  11124..11323   +  promoter       CMV promoter: human cytomegalovirus (CMV) immediate early promoter
  11341..11521   +  LTR            5' LTR (truncated): truncated 5' long terminal repeat (LTR) from HIV-1
  11568..11693   +  misc_feature   HIV-1 Ψ: packaging signal of human immunodeficiency virus type 1
  11677..12040   +  CDS            HIV-1 gag (fragment): gag protein from human immunodeficiency virus 1; gag
  12186..12419   +  misc_feature   RRE: The Rev response element (RRE) of HIV-1 allows for Rev-dependent mRNA export from the nucleus to the cytoplasm.
  12796..12896   +  CDS            Rev (fragment): human immunodeficiency virus 1 (HIV-1) Rev protein; rev; enhances nuclear export of unspliced and incompletely spliced viral mRNAs
  12946..13063   +  misc_feature   cPPT/CTS: central polypurine tract and central termination sequence of HIV-1
  13114..13354   +  promoter       U6 promoter: RNA polymerase III promoter for human U6 snRNA
