[The description below was written by a language model from this plasmid's Addgene catalogue record and pLannotate feature annotations shown in this document.]
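Description:
Lenti-(BB)-hPGK-KRAB-dCas9-P2A-BlastR rs4237150-guide4 is an all-in-one lentiviral CRISPR interference (CRISPRi) plasmid of about 13.4 kb, derived from the depositing lab's empty guide-acceptor backbone of the same name. It is propagated in E. coli through a high-copy ColE1/pUC-type origin with ampicillin resistance (AmpR); the record lists a recombination-deficient strain as host, as is usual for LTR-containing plasmids. An f1 origin and an SV40/EM7-driven bleomycin/Zeocin resistance cassette lie in the plasmid backbone outside the viral genome. The transfer cassette has a third-generation-style layout: a CMV enhancer/promoter fused to a truncated HIV-1 5' LTR drives genomic RNA production, followed by the Ψ packaging signal, a gag fragment, RRE and cPPT/CTS, and it ends in a self-inactivating ΔU3 3' LTR with a downstream bGH polyadenylation signal.

Between the LTRs are two expression units. A human U6 Pol III promoter transcribes a single guide RNA made of the cloned 20-nt spacer joined to the S. pyogenes gRNA scaffold; the circular map is numbered so that the scaffold sits at the start and U6 at the end of the record. Downstream, the hPGK promoter drives the ZNF10 KRAB repression domain fused to Cas9, described in the catalogue as catalytically dead dCas9 with a C-terminal HA tag. This is linked by a P2A self-cleaving peptide to blasticidin S deaminase for selection of transduced mammalian cells, and a WPRE enhances transcript expression. The HA tag and P2A are not separately annotated in the feature table. The guide directs KRAB-dCas9 to a human pancreatic islet enhancer containing rs4237150, a variant associated with type 1 and type 2 diabetes at the GLIS3 GWAS locus. The construct is used to silence that enhancer epigenetically and so test its regulatory function.
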