Addgene plasmid #125399: Lenti-(BB)-hPGK-KRAB-dCas9-P2A-BlastR rs4237150-guide4
Purpose: CRISPR-mediated repression of human islet enhancer containing T1D/T2D-associated variant rs4237150 (GLIS3 GWAS locus)
Depositing lab: Jorge Ferrer. Depositing organization: Imperial College London. Publication: Human pancreatic islet three-dimensional chromatin architecture provides insights into the genetics of type 2 diabetes. Miguel-Escalada I, Bonas-Guarch S, Cebola I, Ponsa-Cobas J, Mendieta-Esteban J, Atla G, Javierre BM, Rolando DMY, Farabella I, Morgan CC, Garcia-Hurtado J, Beucher A, Moran I, Pasquali L, Ramos-Rodriguez M, Appel EVR, Linneberg A, Gjesing AP, Witte DR, Pedersen O, Grarup N, Ravassard P, Torrents D, Mercader JM, Piemonti L, Berney T, de Koning EJP, Kerr-Conte J, Pattou F, Fedko IO, Groop L, Prokopenko I, Hansen T, Marti-Renom MA, Fraser P, Ferrer J. Nat Genet. 2019 Jun 28. pii: 10.1038/s41588-019-0457-0. doi: 10.1038/s41588-019-0457-0. PubMed 31253982.
Backbone
  Vector backbone: Lenti-(BB)-hPGK-KRAB-dCas9-P2A-BlastR
  Backbone manufacturer: Jorge Ferrer (Addgene #118155)
  Vector type: Mammalian Expression, Lentiviral, CRISPR
  Selectable markers: Blasticidin
Growth in bacteria
  Bacterial resistance: Ampicillin, 100 μg/mL
  Growth temperature: 37°C
  Growth strain: Stbl3
  Copy number: High Copy
Gene/Insert
  Gene/Insert name: KRAB-dCas9-2A-BlastR
  gRNA/shRNA sequence: AGATGAGTTATGACTCTAGA
  Species: H. sapiens (human)
  Promoter: hPGK and U6
  Tag / fusion protein: HA (C terminal on backbone)
  Cloning method: Restriction Enzyme; 5′ cloning site Unknown (destroyed during cloning); 3′ cloning site Unknown (destroyed during cloning)
  Sequencing primers: 5′ GATCCGCCACCATGGATGC
Terms and licenses: Academic/Nonprofit Terms; Industry Terms: Not Available to Industry
How to cite: Lenti-(BB)-hPGK-KRAB-dCas9-P2A-BlastR rs4237150-guide4 was a gift from Jorge Ferrer (Addgene plasmid # 125399 ; http://n2t.net/addgene:125399 ; RRID:Addgene_125399)
